>Addgene plasmid #141493 | TFORF0048 | depositor full sequence | sequence record 276615 | Full Sequence
TTAATGTAGTCTTATGCAATACTCTTGTAGTCTTGCAACATGGTAACGATGAGTTAGCAACATGCCTTAC
AAGGAGAGAAAAAGCACCGTGCATGCCGATTGGTGGAAGTAAGGTGGTACGATCGTGCCTTATTAGGAAG
GCAACAGACGGGTCTGACATGGATTGGACGAACCACTGAATTGCCGCATTGCAGAGATATTGTATTTAAG
TGCCTAGCTCGATACATAAACGGGTCTCTCTGGTTAGACCAGATCTGAGCCTGGGAGCTCTCTGGCTAAC
TAGGGAACCCACTGCTTAAGCCTCAATAAAGCTTGCCTTGAGTGCTTCAAGTAGTGTGTGCCCGTCTGTT
GTGTGACTCTGGTAACTAGAGATCCCTCAGACCCTTTTAGTCAGTGTGGAAAATCTCTAGCAGTGGCGCC
CGAACAGGGACTTGAAAGCGAAAGGGAAACCAGAGGAGCTCTCTCGACGCAGGACTCGGCTTGCTGAAGC
GCGCACGGCAAGAGGCGAGGGGCGGCGACTGGTGAGTACGCCAAAAATTTTGACTAGCGGAGGCTAGAAG
GAGAGAGATGGGTGCGAGAGCGTCAGTATTAAGCGGGGGAGAATTAGATCGCGATGGGAAAAAATTCGGT
TAAGGCCAGGGGGAAAGAAAAAATATAAATTAAAACATATAGTATGGGCAAGCAGGGAGCTAGAACGATT
CGCAGTTAATCCTGGCCTGTTAGAAACATCAGAAGGCTGTAGACAAATACTGGGACAGCTACAACCATCC
CTTCAGACAGGATCAGAAGAACTTAGATCATTATATAATACAGTAGCAACCCTCTATTGTGTGCATCAAA
GGATAGAGATAAAAGACACCAAGGAAGCTTTAGACAAGATAGAGGAAGAGCAAAACAAAAGTAAGACCAC
CGCACAGCAAGCGGCCGCTGATCTTCAGACCTGGAGGAGGAGATATGAGGGACAATTGGAGAAGTGAATT
ATATAAATATAAAGTAGTAAAAATTGAACCATTAGGAGTAGCACCCACCAAGGCAAAGAGAAGAGTGGTG
CAGAGAGAAAAAAGAGCAGTGGGAATAGGAGCTTTGTTCCTTGGGTTCTTGGGAGCAGCAGGAAGCACTA
TGGGCGCAGCGTCAATGACGCTGACGGTACAGGCCAGACAATTATTGTCTGGTATAGTGCAGCAGCAGAA
CAATTTGCTGAGGGCTATTGAGGCGCAACAGCATCTGTTGCAACTCACAGTCTGGGGCATCAAGCAGCTC
CAGGCAAGAATCCTGGCTGTGGAAAGATACCTAAAGGATCAACAGCTCCTGGGGATTTGGGGTTGCTCTG
GAAAACTCATTTGCACCACTGCTGTGCCTTGGAATGCTAGTTGGAGTAATAAATCTCTGGAACAGATTTG
GAATCACACGACCTGGATGGAGTGGGACAGAGAAATTAACAATTACACAAGCTTAATACACTCCTTAATT
GAAGAATCGCAAAACCAGCAAGAAAAGAATGAACAAGAATTATTGGAATTAGATAAATGGGCAAGTTTGT
GGAATTGGTTTAACATAACAAATTGGCTGTGGTATATAAAATTATTCATAATGATAGTAGGAGGCTTGGT
AGGTTTAAGAATAGTTTTTGCTGTACTTTCTATAGTGAATAGAGTTAGGCAGGGATATTCACCATTATCG
TTTCAGACCCACCTCCCAACCCCGAGGGGACCCATGCATTGCATCTCAATTAGTCAGCAACCAGGTGTGG
AAAGTCCCCAGGCTCCCCAGCAGGCAGAAGTATGCAAAGCATGCGTCTCAATTAGTCAGCAACCATAGTC
CCGCCCCTAACTCCGCCCATCCCGCCCCTAACTCCGCCCAGTTCCGCCCATTCTCCGCCCCATGGCTGAC
TAATTTTTTTTATTTATGCAGAGGCCGAGGCCGCCTCGGCCTCTGAGCTATTCCAGAAGTAGTGAGGAGG
CTTTTTTGGAGGCCTAGGCTTTTGCAAAAAGCTTTCTAGAGGTACCACCGGAGCTTACCATGACCGAGTA
CAAGCCCACGGTGCGCCTCGCCACCCGCGACGACGTCCCCAGGGCCGTACGCACCCTCGCCGCCGCGTTC
GCCGACTACCCCGCCACGCGCCACACCGTCGATCCGGACCGCCACATCGAGCGGGTCACCGAGCTGCAAG
AACTCTTCCTCACGCGCGTCGGGCTCGACATCGGCAAGGTGTGGGTCGCGGACGACGGCGCCGCCGTGGC
GGTCTGGACCACGCCGGAGAGCGTCGAAGCGGGGGCGGTGTTCGCCGAGATCGGCCCGCGCATGGCCGAG
TTGAGCGGTTCCCGGCTGGCCGCGCAGCAACAGATGGAAGGCCTCCTGGCGCCGCACCGGCCCAAGGAGC
CCGCGTGGTTCCTGGCCACCGTCGGCGTCTCGCCCGACCACCAGGGCAAGGGTCTGGGCAGCGCCGTCGT
GCTCCCCGGAGTGGAGGCGGCCGAGCGCGCCGGGGTGCCCGCCTTCCTGGAGACCTCCGCGCCCCGCAAC
CTCCCCTTCTACGAGCGGCTCGGCTTCACCGTCACCGCCGACGTCGAGGTGCCCGAAGGACCGCGCACCT
GGTGCATGACCCGCAAGCCCGGTGCCAGTTAACGAATTCTAGATCTTGAGACAAATGGCAGTATTCATCC
ACAATTTTAAAAGAAAAGGGGGGATTGGGGGGTACAGTGCAGGGGAAAGAATAGTAGACATAATAGCAAC
AGACATACAAACTAAAGAATTACAAAAACAAATTACAAAAATTCAAAATTTTCGGGTTTATTACAGGGAC
AGCAGAGATCCACTTTGGCGCCGGCTCGAGGCCTGCAGGTGCAAAGATGGATAAAGTTTTAAACAGAGAG
GAATCTTTGCAGCTAATGGACCTTCTAGGTCTTGAAAGGAGTGGGAATTGGCTCCGGTGCCCGTCAGTGG
GCAGAGCGCACATCGCCCACAGTCCCCGAGAAGTTGGGGGGAGGGGTCGGCAATTGAACCGGTGCCTAGA
GAAGGTGGCGCGGGGTAAACTGGGAAAGTGATGTCGTGTACTGGCTCCGCCTTTTTCCCGAGGGTGGGGG
AGAACCGTATATAAGTGCAGTAGTCGCCGTGAACGTTCTTTTTCGCAACGGGTTTGCCGCCAGAACACAG
GTAAGTGCCGTGTGTGGTTCCCGCGGGCCTGGCCTCTTTACGGGTTATGGCCCTTGCGTGCCTTGAATTA
CTTCCACCTGGCTGCAGTACGTGATTCTTGATCCCGAGCTTCGGGTTGGAAGTGGGTGGGAGAGTTCGAG
GCCTTGCGCTTAAGGAGCCCCTTCGCCTCGTGCTTGAGTTGAGGCCTGGCCTGGGCGCTGGGGCCGCCGC
GTGCGAATCTGGTGGCACCTTCGCGCCTGTCTCGCTGCTTTCGATAAGTCTCTAGCCATTTAAAATTTTT
GATGACCTGCTGCGACGCTTTTTTTCTGGCAAGATAGTCTTGTAAATGCGGGCCAAGATCTGCACACTGG
TATTTCGGTTTTTGGGGCCGCGGGCGGCGACGGGGCCCGTGCGTCCCAGCGCACATGTTCGGCGAGGCGG
GGCCTGCGAGCGCGGCCACCGAGAATCGGACGGGGGTAGTCTCAAGCTGGCCGGCCTGCTCTGGTGCCTG
GCCTCGCGCCGCCGTGTATCGCCCCGCCCTGGGCGGCAAGGCTGGCCCGGTCGGCACCAGTTGCGTGAGC
GGAAAGATGGCCGCTTCCCGGCCCTGCTGCAGGGAGCTCAAAATGGAGGACGCGGCGCTCGGGAGAGCGG
GCGGGTGAGTCACCCACACAAAGGAAAAGGGCCTTTCCGTCCTCAGCCGTCGCTTCATGTGACTCCACGG
AGTACCGGGCGCCGTCCAGGCACCTCGATTAGTTCTCGAGCTTTTGGAGTACGTCGTCTTTAGGTTGGGG
GGAGGGGTTTTATGCGATGGAGTTTCCCCACACTGAGTGGGTGGAGACTGAAGTTAGGCCAGCTTGGCAC
TTGATGTAATTCTCCTTGGAATTTGCCCTTTTTGAGTTTGGATCTTGGTTCATTCTCAAGCCTCAGACAG
TGGTTCAAAGTTTTTTTCTTCCATTTCAGGTGTCGTGAGGCTAGCACCGCCACCATGAGCGATAACGATG
ACATCGAGGTGGAGAGCGACGAAGAGCAACCGAGGTTTCAATCTGCGGCTGACAAACGGGCTCATCATAA
TGCACTGGAACGAAAACGTAGGGACCACATCAAAGACAGCTTTCACAGTTTGCGGGACTCAGTCCCATCA
CTCCAAGGAGAGAAGGGAACAAAGATGAAGTTAACCCTCCCACCTGTCTTTCCTTATGAACACTTGCCTT
TTCCAACTGTTTTCTGCCATGGCTAGTAATGAACTAGTCCGTAACTTGAAAGTATTTCGATTTCTTGGCT
TTATATATCTTGTGGAAAGGACGACATGAGCCCGTGGAGTGTAACAGAACGCGTTAAGTCGACAATCAAC
CTCTGGATTACAAAATTTGTGAAAGATTGACTGGTATTCTTAACTATGTTGCTCCTTTTACGCTATGTGG
ATACGCTGCTTTAATGCCTTTGTATCATGCTATTGCTTCCCGTATGGCTTTCATTTTCTCCTCCTTGTAT
AAATCCTGGTTGCTGTCTCTTTATGAGGAGTTGTGGCCCGTTGTCAGGCAACGTGGCGTGGTGTGCACTG
TGTTTGCTGACGCAACCCCCACTGGTTGGGGCATTGCCACCACCTGTCAGCTCCTTTCCGGGACTTTCGC
TTTCCCCCTCCCTATTGCCACGGCGGAACTCATCGCCGCCTGCCTTGCCCGCTGCTGGACAGGGGCTCGG
CTGTTGGGCACTGACAATTCCGTGGTGTTGTCGGGGAAATCATCGTCCTTTCCTTGGCTGCTCGCCTGTG
TTGCCACCTGGATTCTGCGCGGGACGTCCTTCTGCTACGTCCCTTCGGCCCTCAATCCAGCGGACCTTCC
TTCCCGCGGCCTGCTGCCGGCTCTGCGGCCTCTTCCGCGTCTTCGCCTTCGCCCTCAGACGAGTCGGATC
TCCCTTTGGGCCGCCTCCCCGCGTCGACTTTAAGACCAATGACTTACAAGGCAGCTGTAGATCTTAGCCA
CTTTTTAAAAGAAAAGGGGGGACTGGAAGGGCTAATTCACTCCCAACGAAGACAAGATCTGCTTTTTGCT
TGTACTGGGTCTCTCTGGTTAGACCAGATCTGAGCCTGGGAGCTCTCTGGCTAACTAGGGAACCCACTGC
TTAAGCCTCAATAAAGCTTGCCTTGAGTGCTTCAAGTAGTGTGTGCCCGTCTGTTGTGTGACTCTGGTAA
CTAGAGATCCCTCAGACCCTTTTAGTCAGTGTGGAAAATCTCTAGCAGTACGTATAGTAGTTCATGTCAT
CTTATTATTCAGTATTTATAACTTGCAAAGAAATGAATATCAGAGAGTGAGAGGAACTTGTTTATTGCAG
CTTATAATGGTTACAAATAAAGCAATAGCATCACAAATTTCACAAATAAAGCATTTTTTTCACTGCATTC
TAGTTGTGGTTTGTCCAAACTCATCAATGTATCTTATCATGTCTGGCTCTAGCTATCCCGCCCCTAACTC
CGCCCATCCCGCCCCTAACTCCGCCCAGTTCCGCCCATTCTCCGCCCCATGGCTGACTAATTTTTTTTAT
TTATGCAGAGGCCGAGGCCGCCTCGGCCTCTGAGCTATTCCAGAAGTAGTGAGGAGGCTTTTTTGGAGGC
CTAGGGACGTACCCAATTCGCCCTATAGTGAGTCGTATTACGCGCGCTCACTGGCCGTCGTTTTACAACG
TCGTGACTGGGAAAACCCTGGCGTTACCCAACTTAATCGCCTTGCAGCACATCCCCCTTTCGCCAGCTGG
CGTAATAGCGAAGAGGCCCGCACCGATCGCCCTTCCCAACAGTTGCGCAGCCTGAATGGCGAATGGG
[124 nt withheld, positions 5948-6071]
C
[91 nt withheld, positions 6073-6163]
A
[49 nt withheld, positions 6165-6213]
CCTTTGACGTTGGAGTCCACGTTCTTT
[37 nt withheld, positions 6241-6277]
ACCCTATCTCGGTCTATTCTTTTGATTTATAAGGGATTTTGCCGATTTCGGCCTATTGGTTAAAAAATGA
GCTGATTTAACAAAAATTTAACGCGAATTTTAACAAAATATTAACGCTTACAATTTAGGTGGCACTTTTC
GGGGAAATGTGCGCGGAACCCCTATTTGTTTATTTTTCTAAATACATTCAAATATGTATCCGCTCATGAG
ACAATAACCCTGATAAATGCTTCAATAATATTGAAAAAGGAAGAGTATGAGTATTCAACATTTCCGTGTC
GCCCTTATTCCCTTTTTTGCGGCATTTTGCCTTCCTGTTTTTGCTCACCCAGAAACGCTGGTGAAAGTAA
AAGATGCTGAAGATCAGTTGGGTGCACGAGTGGGTTACATCGAACTGGATCTCAACAGCGGTAAGATCCT
TGAGAGTTTTCGCCCCGAAGAACGTTTTCCAATGATGAGCACTTTTAAAGTTCTGCTATGTGGCGCGGTA
TTATCCCGTATTGACGCCGGGCAAGAGCAACTCGGTCGCCGCATACACTATTCTCAGAATGACTTGGTTG
AGTACTCACCAGTCACAGAAAAGCATCTTACGGATGGCATGACAGTAAGAGAATTATGCAGTGCTGCCAT
AACCATGAGTGATAACACTGCGGCCAACTTACTTCTGACAACGATCGGAGGACCGAAGGAGCTAACCGCT
TTTTTGCACAACATGGGGGATCATGTAACTCGCCTTGATCGTTGGGAACCGGAGCTGAATGAAGCCATAC
CAAACGACGAGCGTGACACCACGATGCCTGTAGCAATGGCAACAACGTTGCGCAAACTATTAACTGGCGA
ACTACTTACTCTAGCTTCCCGGCAACAATTAATAGACTGGATGGAGGCGGATAAAGTTGCAGGACCACTT
CTGCGCTCGGCCCTTCCGGCTGGCTGGTTTATTGCTGATAAATCTGGAGCCGGTGAGCGTGGGTCTCGCG
GTATCATTGCAGCACTGGGGCCAGATGGTAAGCCCTCCCGTATCGTAGTTATCTACACGACGGGGAGTCA
GGCAACTATGGATGAACGAAATAGACAGATCGCTGAGATAGGTGCCTCACTGATTAAGCATTGGTAACTG
TCAGACCAAGTTTACTCATATATACTTTAGATTGATTTAAAACTTCATTTTTAATTTAAAAGGATCTAGG
TGAAGATCCTTTTTGATAATCTCATGACCAAAATCCCTTAACGTGAGTTTTCGTTCCACTGAGCGTCAGA
CCCCGTAGAAAAGATCAAAGGATCTTCTTGAGATCCTTTTTTTCTGCGCGTAATCTGCTGCTTGCAAACA
AAAAAACCACCGCTACCAGCGGTGGTTTGTTTGCCGGATCAAGAGCTACCAACTCTTTTTCCGAAGGTAA
CTGGCTTCAGCAGAGCGCAGATACCAAATACTGTTCTTCTAGTGTAGCCGTAGTTAGGCCACCACTTCAA
GAACTCTGTAGCACCGCCTACATACCTCGCTCTGCTAATCCTGTTACCAGTGGCTGCTGCCAGTGGCGAT
AAGTCGTGTCTTACCGGGTTGGACTCAAGACGATAGTTACCGGATAAGGCGCAGCGGTCGGGCTGAACGG
GGGGTTCGTGCACACAGCCCAGCTTGGAGCGAACGACCTACACCGAACTGAGATACCTACAGCGTGAGCT
ATGAGAAAGCGCCACGCTTCCCGAAGGGAGAAAGGCGGACAGGTATCCGGTAAGCGGCAGGGTCGGAACA
GGAGAGCGCACGAGGGAGCTTCCAGGGGGAAACGCCTGGTATCTTTATAGTCCTGTCGGGTTTCGCCACC
TCTGACTTGAGCGTCGATTTTTGTGATGCTCGTCAGGGGGGCGGAGCCTATGGAAAAACGCCAGCAACGC
GGCCTTTTTACGGTTCCTGGCCTTTTGCTGGCCTTTTGCTCACATGTTCTTTCCTGCGTTATCCCCTGAT
TCTGTGGATAACCGTATTACCGCCTTTGAGTGAGCTGATACCGCTCGCCGCAGCCGAACGACCGAGCGCA
GCGAGTCAGTGAGCGAGGAAGCGGAAGAGCGCCCAATACGCAAACCGCCTCTCCCCGCGCGTTGGCCGAT
TCATTAATGCAGCTGGCACGACAGGTTTCCCGACTGGAAAGCGGGCAGTGAGCGCAACGCAATTAATGTG
AGTTAGCTCACTCATTAGGCACCCCAGGCTTTACACTTTATGCTTCCGGCTCGTATGTTGTGTGGAATTG
TGAGCGGATAACAATTTCACACAGGAAACAGCTATGACCATGATTACGCCAAGCGCGCAATTAACCCTCA
CTAAAGGGAACAAAAGCTGGAGCTGCAAGC
Features (pLannotate 1.2.2; 31 found; start..end, strand, type, name):
      5..231     +  promoter       RSV promoter: Rous sarcoma virus enhancer/promoter
    232..412     +  LTR            5' LTR (truncated): truncated 5' long terminal repeat (LTR) from HIV-1
    459..584     +  misc_feature   HIV-1 Ψ: packaging signal of human immunodeficiency virus type 1
    568..931     +  CDS            HIV-1 gag (fragment): gag protein from human immunodeficiency virus 1; gag
   1077..1310    +  misc_feature   RRE: The Rev response element (RRE) of HIV-1 allows for Rev-dependent mRNA export from the nucleus to the cytoplasm.
   1687..1713    +  CDS            Rev (fragment): human immunodeficiency virus 1 (HIV-1) Rev protein; rev; enhances nuclear export of unspliced and incompletely spliced viral mRNAs
   1720..1743    +  promoter       SV40 promoter (fragment): SV40 early promoter
   1744..1815    +  promoter       SV40 promoter (fragment): SV40 enhancer and early promoter
   1839..1974    +  rep_origin     SV40 ori: SV40 origin of replication
   2020..2616    +  CDS            PuroR (fragment): puromycin N-acetyltransferase; pac from Streptomyces; confers resistance to puromycin
   2665..2782    +  misc_feature   cPPT/CTS: central polypurine tract and central termination sequence of HIV-1
   2847..2913    +  CDS            small t antigen (fragment): SV40 (simian virus 40) small t antigen
   2920..4098    +  promoter       EF-1α promoter: strong constitutive promoter for human elongation factor EF-1α
   4115..4294    +  CDS            MAX (fragment): MAX_HUMAN - Also known as BHLHD4. Experimental evidence at protein level: Swiss-Prot protein existence level 1. Transcription regulator. Forms a sequence-specific DNA- binding protein complex with MYC or MAD which recognizes the core sequence 5'-CAC[GA]TG-3'. The MYC:MAX complex is a transcriptional activator, whereas the MAD:MAX complex is a repressor. May repress transcription via the recruitment of a chromatin remodeling complex containing H3 'Lys-9' histone methyltransferase activity. Represses MYC transcriptional activity from E-box elements. From Homo sapiens (Human).
   4379..4432    +  promoter       U6 promoter (fragment): RNA polymerase III promoter for human U6 snRNA
   4474..5062    +  misc_feature   WPRE: woodchuck hepatitis virus posttranscriptional regulatory element
   5113..5132    +  misc_feature   cPPT/CTS (fragment): central polypurine tract and central termination sequence of HIV-1
   5134..5367    +  LTR            3' LTR (ΔU3): self-inactivating 3' long terminal repeat (LTR) from HIV-1
   5445..5566    +  polyA_signal   SV40 poly(A) signal: SV40 polyadenylation signal
   5606..5741    +  rep_origin     SV40 ori: SV40 origin of replication
   5762..5780    -  promoter       T7 promoter: promoter for bacteriophage T7 RNA polymerase
   5788..5943    +  CDS            lacZα (fragment): LacZα fragment of β-galactosidase; lacZ fragment
   5948..6376    +  rep_origin     f1 ori (sequence partly withheld): f1 bacteriophage origin of replication; arrow indicates direction of (+) strand synthesis
   6429..6533    +  promoter       AmpR promoter: bla
   6534..7394    +  CDS            AmpR: β-lactamase; bla; confers resistance to ampicillin, carbenicillin, and related antibiotics
   7565..8153    +  rep_origin     ori: high-copy-number ColE1/pMB1/pBR322/pUC origin of replication
   8336..8428    +  CDS            lacI (fragment): lac repressor; lacI; The lac repressor binds to the lac operator to inhibit transcription in E. coli. This inhibition can be relieved by adding lactose or isopropyl-β-D-thiogalactopyranoside (IPTG).
   8441..8462    +  protein_bind   CAP binding site: CAP binding activates transcription in the presence of cAMP. E. coli catabolite activator protein
   8477..8507    +  promoter       lac promoter: promoter for the E. coli lac operon
   8515..8531    +  protein_bind   lac operator: The lac repressor binds to the lac operator to inhibit transcription in E. coli. This inhibition can be relieved by adding lactose or isopropyl-β-D-thiogalactopyranoside (IPTG). lac repressor encoded by lacI
   8576..8594    +  promoter       T3 promoter: promoter for bacteriophage T3 RNA polymerase
