[The description below was written by a language model from this plasmid's Addgene catalogue record and pLannotate feature annotations shown in this document.]
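Description:
TFORF0048 is a third-generation-style, self-inactivating lentiviral expression plasmid built on the pLX_TRC317 backbone and designed to overexpress a human MAX transcription factor open reading frame in mammalian cells. In bacteria it is maintained through a high-copy ColE1/pUC-type origin with ampicillin resistance (β-lactamase), and it also carries an f1 origin and remnants of a lac/lacZα cloning region flanked by T3 and T7 promoters. Because of the repeated LTR sequences, the depositor notes that recombination can occur and recommends a recombination-reducing host strain.

The viral genome is driven by a chimeric RSV promoter/truncated HIV-1 5' LTR and contains the Ψ packaging signal with a partial gag sequence, the Rev response element for nuclear export of the full-length transcript, a cPPT/CTS, a WPRE to enhance transcript stability and expression, and a ΔU3 3' LTR followed by an SV40 polyadenylation signal. Two expression units lie within it: an SV40 early promoter driving puromycin N-acetyltransferase for selection of transduced cells, and a downstream EF-1α promoter driving the MAX ORF. The insert is recorded as about 353 bp, corresponding to a short MAX isoform; the automated annotation matches only part of it to the canonical MAX protein. MAX is a bHLH partner of MYC and MAD that binds E-box sequences. The record states that a unique 24-bp barcode accompanies the ORF, although it is not annotated in the feature table; a short U6 promoter fragment between the ORF and the WPRE is probably a residual or primer-binding sequence rather than a functional promoter. The construct belongs to a barcoded transcription factor ORF collection, where barcodes identify each factor in pooled overexpression screens such as directed differentiation studies.
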