Addgene plasmid #141493: TFORF0048
Purpose: Lentiviral vector for overexpressing the MAX transcription factor ORF with a unique 24-bp barcode. Barcodes facilitate identification of transcription factors in pooled screens.
Depositing lab: Feng Zhang. Depositing organization: Broad Institute. Publication: A transcription factor atlas of directed differentiation. Joung J, Ma S, Tay T, Geiger-Schuller KR, Kirchgatterer PC, Verdine VK, Guo B, Arias-Garcia MA, Allen WE, Singh A, Kuksenko O, Abudayyeh OO, Gootenberg JS, Fu Z, Macrae RK, Buenrostro JD, Regev A, Zhang F. Cell. 2023 Jan 5;186(1):209-229.e26. doi: 10.1016/j.cell.2022.11.026. PubMed 36608654.
Backbone
  Vector backbone: pLX_TRC317
  Backbone manufacturer: Broad Institute Genetic Perturbation Platform
  Backbone size w/o insert (bp): 8264
  Vector type: Mammalian Expression, Lentiviral
  Selectable markers: Puromycin
Growth in bacteria
  Bacterial resistance: Ampicillin, 100 μg/mL
  Growth temperature: 37°C
  Growth strain: NEB Stable
  Copy number: High Copy
Gene/Insert
  Gene/Insert name: MAX
  Species: H. sapiens (human)
  Insert size (bp): 353
  Entrez Gene: MAX (a.k.a. bHLHd4)
  Promoter: EF1a
  Cloning method: Unknown
  Sequencing primers: 5′ GGGTGGAGACTGAAGTTAGGCCAG; 3′ CACATAGCGTAAAAGGAGCAACATAG
Terms and licenses: Academic/Nonprofit Terms; Industry Terms: Not Available to Industry
Depositor comments: NM_197957,ENST00000341653 . The transcription factor ORF portion of this plasmid was synthesized by Genewiz. Please test multiple small colonies in case of plasmid recombination. To make this collection available in a timely manner, a portion of this collection was not fully sequenced by Addgene. If an Addgene verified full plasmid sequence is not available, please contact us prior to placing an order to request the full sequence.
How to cite: TFORF0048 was a gift from Feng Zhang (Addgene plasmid # 141493 ; http://n2t.net/addgene:141493 ; RRID:Addgene_141493)
