>Addgene plasmid #141493 | TFORF0048 | depositor partial sequence | sequence record 276616 | Insert
ACCGCCACCATGAGCGATAACGATGACATCGAGGTGGAGAGCGACGAAGAGCAACCGAGGTTTCAATCTG
CGGCTGACAAACGGGCTCATCATAATGCACTGGAACGAAAACGTAGGGACCACATCAAAGACAGCTTTCA
CAGTTTGCGGGACTCAGTCCCATCACTCCAAGGAGAGAAGGGAACAAAGATGAAGTTAACCCTCCCACCT
GTCTTTCCTTATGAACACTTGCCTTTTCCAACTGTTTTCTGCCATGGCTAGTAATGAACTAGTCCGTAAC
TTGAAAGTATTTCGATTTCTTGGCTTTATATATCTTGTGGAAAGGACGACATGAGCCCGTGGAGTGTAAC
AGA
