>Addgene plasmid #141493 | TFORF0048 | depositor partial sequence | sequence record 276617 | Barcode
CATGAGCCCGTGGAGTGTAACAGA
