>Addgene plasmid #141493 | TFORF0048 | addgene partial sequence | sequence record 319917 | WPRE-R 5'-CATAGCGTAAAAGGAGCAACA-3'
TTTTGTAATCCAGAGGTTGATTGTCGACTTAACGCGTTCTGTTACACTCCACGGGCTCATGTCGTCCTTT
CCACAAGATATATAAAGCCAAGAAATCGAAATACTTTCAAGTTACGGACTAGTTCATTACTAGCCATGGC
AGAAAACAGTTGGAAAAGGCAAGTGTTCATAAGGAAAGACAGGTGGGAGGGTTAACTTCATCTTTGTTCC
CTTCTCTCCTTGGAGTGATGGGACTGAGTCCCGCAAACTGTGAAAGCTGTCTTTGATGTGGTCCCTACGT
TTTCGTTCCAGTGCATTATGATGAGCCCGTTTGTCAGCCGCAGATTGAAACCTCGGTTGCTCTTCGTCGC
TCTCCACCTCGATGTCATCGTTATCGCTCATGGTGGCGGTGCTAGCCTCACGACACCTGAAATGGAAGAA
AAAAACTTTGAACCACTGTCTGAGGCTTGAGAATGAACCAAGATCCAAACTCAAAAAGGGCAAATTCCAA
GGAGAATTACATCAAGTGCCAAGCTGGCCTAACTTCAGTCTCCACCCACTCAGTGTGGGGAAACTCCATC
GCATAAAACCCCTCCCCCCAACCTAAAGACGACGTACTCCAAAAGCTCGAGAACTAATCGAGGTGCCTGG
ACGGCGCCCGGTACTCCGTGGAGTCACATGAAGCGACGGCTGAGGACGGAAAGGCCCTTTTCCTTTGTGT
GGGTGACTCACCCGCCCGCTCTCCCGAGCGCCGCGTCCTCCATTTTGAGCTCCCTG
